Addgene plasmid #110255: STK10 (STK10A-c043)
Purpose: Bacterial expression for structure determination; may not be full ORF
Depositing lab: Nicola Burgess-Brown. Depositing organization: University of Oxford.
Backbone
  Vector backbone: pNIC28-Bsa4
  Backbone manufacturer: Opher Gileadi (Addgene plasmid # 26103)
  Vector type: Bacterial Expression
Growth in bacteria
  Bacterial resistance: Kanamycin, 50 μg/mL
  Growth temperature: 37°C
  Growth strain: DH5alpha
  Copy number: Low Copy
Gene/Insert
  Gene/Insert name: STK10 (alt name: serine/threonine kinase 10)
  Species: H. sapiens (human)
  Entrez Gene: STK10 (a.k.a. LOK, PRO2729)
  Promoter: T7 - lacO
  Tag / fusion protein: His-TEV (N terminal on insert)
  Cloning method: Ligation Independent Cloning
  Sequencing primers: 5′ T7; 3′ T7-term
Terms and licenses: Academic/Nonprofit Terms; Industry Terms: Not Available to Industry
Depositor comments: Use BL21(DE3)-R3-lambda-Ppase for expression. PDB: 6EIM
How to cite: STK10 (STK10A-c043) was a gift from Nicola Burgess-Brown (Addgene plasmid # 110255 ; http://n2t.net/addgene:110255 ; RRID:Addgene_110255)
