[The description below was written by a language model from this plasmid's Addgene catalogue record and pLannotate feature annotations shown in this document.]
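Description:
STK10 (STK10A-c043) is a bacterial expression plasmid built on the pNIC28-Bsa4 backbone, a pET-style vector designed for ligation-independent cloning, and it was made to produce a human STK10 (serine/threonine kinase 10, also called LOK) protein for structure determination. The sequenced plasmid is 6,258 nt. It is selected with kanamycin through an aph(3')-Ia KanR gene and replicates from a ColE1/pBR322-type origin accompanied by the bom region and the rop gene. Rop holds copy number down, consistent with the catalogue's low-copy designation. An f1 origin is also present, and short tetracycline-resistance fragments are nonfunctional remnants of the pBR322 lineage.

Expression is driven by a T7 promoter followed directly by a lac operator and the T7 gene 10 ribosome binding site. The plasmid carries its own lacI gene, so transcription is repressed until induction with IPTG in a host supplying T7 RNA polymerase. The depositor names a BL21(DE3) derivative that co-expresses lambda phosphatase as the expression strain. The annotated STK10 coding segment is a 900 nt fragment rather than the full open reading frame, in keeping with the catalogue's warning that the construct may not be the full ORF. The record does not state which residues or domain it covers. According to the catalogue, the insert has an N-terminal His tag with a TEV protease cleavage site, allowing affinity purification and tag removal. The feature table does not annotate this tag, though there is unannotated space between the RBS and the insert. A His-tag fragment and a short T7 gene 10-derived fragment are annotated downstream of the insert, before the T7 terminator. These look like vector sequence, and the record does not show whether they are translated. The depositor links the construct to a deposited crystal structure.
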