Features (pLannotate 1.2.2; 19 found; start..end, strand, type, name):
      1..19      +  promoter       T7 promoter: promoter for bacteriophage T7 RNA polymerase
     20..44      +  protein_bind   lac operator: The lac repressor binds to the lac operator to inhibit transcription in E. coli. This inhibition can be relieved by adding lactose or isopropyl-β-D-thiogalactopyranoside (IPTG). lac repressor encoded by lacI
     59..81      +  RBS            RBS: efficient ribosome binding site from bacteriophage T7 gene 10 (Olins and Rangwala, 1989)
    158..1057    +  CDS            STK10 (fragment): STK10_HUMAN - Also known as LOK. Experimental evidence at protein level: Swiss-Prot protein existence level 1. Serine/threonine-protein kinase involved in regulation of lymphocyte migration. Phosphorylates MSN, and possibly PLK1. Involved in regulation of lymphocyte migration by mediating phosphorylation of ERM proteins such as MSN. Acts as a negative regulator of MAP3K1/MEKK1. May also act as a cell cycle regulator by acting as a polo kinase kinase: mediates phosphorylation of PLK1 in vitro; however such data require additional evidences in vivo. From Homo sapiens (Human).
   1123..1140    +  CDS            9xHis (fragment): 9xHis affinity tag
   1150..1199    +  CDS            SET1 (fragment): solubility-enhancement tag derived from T7 phage gene 10B
   1207..1254    +  terminator     T7 terminator: transcription terminator for bacteriophage T7 RNA polymerase
   1291..1719    +  rep_origin     f1 ori (sequence partly withheld): f1 bacteriophage origin of replication; arrow indicates direction of (+) strand synthesis
   1772..1829    +  promoter       AmpR promoter (fragment): bla
   1838..2653    -  CDS            KanR: aminoglycoside phosphotransferase; aph(3')-Ia; confers resistance to kanamycin in bacteria or G418 (Geneticin®) in eukaryotes
   2775..3363    +  rep_origin     ori: high-copy-number ColE1/pMB1/pBR322/pUC origin of replication
   3549..3688    -  misc_feature   bom: basis of mobility region from pBR322
   3790..3981    -  CDS            rop: Rop protein, which maintains plasmids at low copy number; rop
   3998..4378    +  CDS            YPB1_ECOLX: Protein predicted: Swiss-Prot protein existence level 4. From Escherichia coli.
   4450..4741    -  CDS            TcR (fragment): tetracycline efflux protein; tet; confers resistance to tetracycline
   4756..4777    -  protein_bind   CAP binding site: CAP binding activates transcription in the presence of cAMP. E. coli catabolite activator protein
   4790..5872    -  CDS            lacI: lac repressor; lacI; The lac repressor binds to the lac operator to inhibit transcription in E. coli. This inhibition can be relieved by adding lactose or isopropyl-β-D-thiogalactopyranoside (IPTG).
   5873..5950    -  promoter       lacI promoter: lacI
   5958..6237    -  CDS            TcR (fragment): tetracycline efflux protein; tet; confers resistance to tetracycline
>Addgene plasmid #110255 | STK10 (STK10A-c043) | addgene full sequence | sequence record 212331 | Addgene NGS Result
TAATACGACTCACTATAGGGGAATTGTGAGCGGATAACAATTCCCCTCTAGAAATAATTTTGTTTAACTT
TAAGAAGGAGATATACATATGCACCATCATCATCATCATTCTTCTGGTGTAGATCTGGGTACCGAGAACC
TGTACTTCCAATCCATGAGAAAGTCCCGCGAATATGAGCACGTCCGCCGCGACCTGGACCCCAACGAGGT
GTGGGAGATCGTGGGCGAGCTGGGCGACGGCGCCTTCGGCAAGGTTTACAAGGCCAAGAATAAGGAGACG
GGTGCTTTGGCTGCGGCCAAAGTCATTGAAACCAAGAGTGAGGAGGAGCTGGAGGACTACATCGTGGAGA
TTGAGATCCTGGCCACCTGCGACCACCCCTACATTGTGAAGCTCCTGGGAGCCTACTATCACGACGGGAA
GCTGTGGATCATGATTGAGTTCTGTCCAGGGGGAGCCGTGGACGCCATCATGCTGGAGCTGGACAGAGGC
CTCACGGAGCCCCAGATACAGGTGGTTTGCCGCCAGATGCTAGAAGCCCTCAACTTCCTGCACAGCAAGA
GGATCATCCACCGAGATCTGAAAGCTGGCAACGTGCTGATGACCCTCGAGGGAGACATCAGGCTGGCTGA
CTTTGGTGTGTCTGCCAAGAATCTGAAGACTCTACAGAAACGAGATTCCTTCATCGGCACGCCTTACTGG
ATGGCCCCCGAGGTGGTCATGTGTGAGACCATGAAAGACACGCCCTACGACTACAAAGCCGACATCTGGT
CCCTGGGCATCACGCTGATTGAGATGGCCCAGATCGAGCCGCCACACCACGAGCTCAACCCCATGCGGGT
CCTGCTAGCGATCGCCGCGTCAGACCCTCCCACGCTGCTCACGCCCTCCAAGTGGTCTGTAGAGTTCCGT
GACTTCCTGGCGATAGCCCTGGATAAGAACCCAGAAACCCGACCCAGTGCCGCGCAGCTGCTGGAGCATC
CCTTCGTCAGCAGCATCACCAGTAACAAGGCTCTGCGGGAGCTGGTGGCTGAGGCCAAGGCCGAGGTGAT
GGAAGAGTGACAGTAAAGGTGGATACGGATCCGAATTCGAGCTCCGTCGACAAGCTTGCGGCCGCACTCG
AGCACCACCACCACCACCACTGAGATCCGGCTGCTAACAAAGCCCGAAAGGAAGCTGAGTTGGCTGCTGC
CACCGCTGAGCAATAACTAGCATAACCCCTTGGGGCCTCTAAACGGGTCTTGAGGGGTTTTTTGCTGAAA
GGAGGAACTATATCCGGATTGGCGAATGGG
[124 nt withheld, positions 1291-1414]
C
[91 nt withheld, positions 1416-1506]
A
[49 nt withheld, positions 1508-1556]
CCTTTGACGTTGGAGTCCACGTTCTTT
[37 nt withheld, positions 1584-1620]
ACCCTATCTCGGTCTATTCTTTTGATTTATAAGGGATTTTGCCGATTTCGGCCTATTGGTTAAAAAATGA
GCTGATTTAACAAAAATTTAACGCGAATTTTAACAAAATATTAACGCTTACAATTTAGGTGGCACTTTTC
GGGGAAATGTGCGCGGAACCCCTATTTGTTTATTTTTCTAAATACATTCAAATATGTATCCGCTCATGAA
TTAATTCTTAGAAAAACTCATCGAGCATCAAATGAAACTGCAATTTATTCATATCAGGATTATCAATACC
ATATTTTTGAAAAAGCCGTTTCTGTAATGAAGGAGAAAACTCACCGAGGCAGTTCCATAGGATGGCAAGA
TCCTGGTATCGGTCTGCGATTCCGACTCGTCCAACATCAATACAACCTATTAATTTCCCCTCGTCAAAAA
TAAGGTTATCAAGTGAGAAATCACCATGAGTGACGACTGAATCCGGTGAGAATGGCAAAAGTTTATGCAT
TTCTTTCCAGACTTGTTCAACAGGCCAGCCATTACGCTCGTCATCAAAATCACTCGCATCAACCAAACCG
TTATTCATTCGTGATTGCGCCTGAGCGAGACGAAATACGCGATCGCTGTTAAAAGGACAATTACAAACAG
GAATCGAATGCAACCGGCGCAGGAACACTGCCAGCGCATCAACAATATTTTCACCTGAATCAGGATATTC
TTCTAATACCTGGAATGCTGTTTTCCCGGGGATCGCAGTGGTGAGTAACCATGCATCATCAGGAGTACGG
ATAAAATGCTTGATGGTCGGAAGAGGCATAAATTCCGTCAGCCAGTTTAGTCTGACCATCTCATCTGTAA
CATCATTGGCAACGCTACCTTTGCCATGTTTCAGAAACAACTCTGGCGCATCGGGCTTCCCATACAATCG
ATAGATTGTCGCACCTGATTGCCCGACATTATCGCGAGCCCATTTATACCCATATAAATCAGCATCCATG
TTGGAATTTAATCGCGGCCTAGAGCAAGACGTTTCCCGTTGAATATGGCTCATAACACCCCTTGTATTAC
TGTTTATGTAAGCAGACAGTTTTATTGTTCATGACCAAAATCCCTTAACGTGAGTTTTCGTTCCACTGAG
CGTCAGACCCCGTAGAAAAGATCAAAGGATCTTCTTGAGATCCTTTTTTTCTGCGCGTAATCTGCTGCTT
GCAAACAAAAAAACCACCGCTACCAGCGGTGGTTTGTTTGCCGGATCAAGAGCTACCAACTCTTTTTCCG
AAGGTAACTGGCTTCAGCAGAGCGCAGATACCAAATACTGTCCTTCTAGTGTAGCCGTAGTTAGGCCACC
ACTTCAAGAACTCTGTAGCACCGCCTACATACCTCGCTCTGCTAATCCTGTTACCAGTGGCTGCTGCCAG
TGGCGATAAGTCGTGTCTTACCGGGTTGGACTCAAGACGATAGTTACCGGATAAGGCGCAGCGGTCGGGC
TGAACGGGGGGTTCGTGCACACAGCCCAGCTTGGAGCGAACGACCTACACCGAACTGAGATACCTACAGC
GTGAGCTATGAGAAAGCGCCACGCTTCCCGAAGGGAGAAAGGCGGACAGGTATCCGGTAAGCGGCAGGGT
CGGAACAGGAGAGCGCACGAGGGAGCTTCCAGGGGGAAACGCCTGGTATCTTTATAGTCCTGTCGGGTTT
CGCCACCTCTGACTTGAGCGTCGATTTTTGTGATGCTCGTCAGGGGGGCGGAGCCTATGGAAAAACGCCA
GCAACGCGGCCTTTTTACGGTTCCTGGCCTTTTGCTGGCCTTTTGCTCACATGTTCTTTCCTGCGTTATC
CCCTGATTCTGTGGATAACCGTATTACCGCCTTTGAGTGAGCTGATACCGCTCGCCGCAGCCGAACGACC
GAGCGCAGCGAGTCAGTGAGCGAGGAAGCGGAAGAGCGCCTGATGCGGTATTTTCTCCTTACGCATCTGT
GCGGTATTTCACACCGCAATGGTGCACTCTCAGTACAATCTGCTCTGATGCCGCATAGTTAAGCCAGTAT
ACACTCCGCTATCGCTACGTGACTGGGTCATGGCTGCGCCCCGACACCCGCCAACACCCGCTGACGCGCC
CTGACGGGCTTGTCTGCTCCCGGCATCCGCTTACAGACAAGCTGTGACCGTCTCCGGGAGCTGCATGTGT
CAGAGGTTTTCACCGTCATCACCGAAACGCGCGAGGCAGCTGCGGTAAAGCTCATCAGCGTGGTCGTGAA
GCGATTCACAGATGTCTGCCTGTTCATCCGCGTCCAGCTCGTTGAGTTTCTCCAGAAGCGTTAATGTCTG
GCTTCTGATAAAGCGGGCCATGTTAAGGGCGGTTTTTTCCTGTTTGGTCACTGATGCCTCCGTGTAAGGG
GGATTTCTGTTCATGGGGGTAATGATACCGATGAAACGAGAGAGGATGCTCACGATACGGGTTACTGATG
ATGAACATGCCCGGTTACTGGAACGTTGTGAGGGTAAACAACTGGCGGTATGGATGCGGCGGGACCAGAG
AAAAATCACTCAGGGTCAATGCCAGCGCTTCGTTAATACAGATGTAGGTGTTCCACAGGGTAGCCAGCAG
CATCCTGCGATGCAGATCCGGAACATAATGGTGCAGGGCGCTGACTTCCGCGTTTCCAGACTTTACGAAA
CACGGAAACCGAAGACCATTCATGTTGTTGCTCAGGTCGCAGACGTTTTGCAGCAGCAGTCGCTTCACGT
TCGCTCGCGTATCGGTGATTCATTCTGCTAACCAGTAAGGCAACCCCGCCAGCCTAGCCGGGTCCTCAAC
GACAGGAGCACGATCATGCGCACCCGTGGGGCCGCCATGCCGGCGATAATGGCCTGCTTCTCGCCGAAAC
GTTTGGTGGCGGGACCAGTGACGAAGGCTTGAGCGAGGGCGTGCAAGATTCCGAATACCGCAAGCGACAG
GCCGATCATCGTCGCGCTCCAGCGAAAGCGGTCCTCGCCGAAAATGACCCAGAGCGCTGCCGGCACCTGT
CCTACGAGTTGCATGATAAAGAAGACAGTCATAAGTGCGGCGACGATAGTCATGCCCCGCGCCCACCGGA
AGGAGCTGACTGGGTTGAAGGCTCTCAAGGGCATCGGTCGAGATCCCGGTGCCTAATGAGTGAGCTAACT
TACATTAATTGCGTTGCGCTCACTGCCCGCTTTCCAGTCGGGAAACCTGTCGTGCCAGCTGCATTAATGA
ATCGGCCAACGCGCGGGGAGAGGCGGTTTGCGTATTGGGCGCCAGGGTGGTTTTTCTTTTCACCAGTGAG
ACGGGCAACAGCTGATTGCCCTTCACCGCCTGGCCCTGAGAGAGTTGCAGCAAGCGGTCCACGCTGGTTT
GCCCCAGCAGGCGAAAATCCTGTTTGATGGTGGTTAACGGCGGGATATAACATGAGCTGTCTTCGGTATC
GTCGTATCCCACTACCGAGATATCCGCACCAACGCGCAGCCCGGACTCGGTAATGGCGCGCATTGCGCCC
AGCGCCATCTGATCGTTGGCAACCAGCATCGCAGTGGGAACGATGCCCTCATTCAGCATTTGCATGGTTT
GTTGAAAACCGGACATGGCACTCCAGTCGCCTTCCCGTTCCGCTATCGGCTGAATTTGATTGCGAGTGAG
ATATTTATGCCAGCCAGCCAGACGCAGACGCGCCGAGACAGAACTTAATGGGCCCGCTAACAGCGCGATT
TGCTGGTGACCCAATGCGACCAGATGCTCCACGCCCAGTCGCGTACCGTCTTCATGGGAGAAAATAATAC
TGTTGATGGGTGTCTGGTCAGAGACATCAAGAAATAACGCCGGAACATTAGTGCAGGCAGCTTCCACAGC
AATGGCATCCTGGTCATCCAGCGGATAGTTAATGATCAGCCCACTGACGCGTTGCGCGAGAAGATTGTGC
ACCGCCGCTTTACAGGCTTCGACGCCGCTTCGTTCTACCATCGACACCACCACGCTGGCACCCAGTTGAT
CGGCGCGAGATTTAATCGCCGCGACAATTTGCGACGGCGCGTGCAGGGCCAGACTGGAGGTGGCAACGCC
AATCAGCAACGACTGTTTGCCCGCCAGTTGTTGTGCCACGCGGTTGGGAATGTAATTCAGCTCCGCCATC
GCCGCTTCCACTTTTTCCCGCGTTTTCGCAGAAACGTGGCTGGCCTGGTTCACCACGCGGGAAACGGTCT
GATAAGAGACACCGGCATACTCTGCGACATCGTATAACGTTACTGGTTTCACATTCACCACCCTGAATTG
ACTCTCTTCCGGGCGCTATCATGCCATACCGCGAAAGGTTTTGCGCCATTCGATGGTGTCCGGGATCTCG
ACGCTCTCCCTTATGCGACTCCTGCATTAGGAAGCAGCCCAGTAGTAGGTTGAGGCCGTTGAGCACCGCC
GCCGCAAGGAATGGTGCATGCAAGGAGATGGCGCCCAACAGTCCCCCGGCCACGGGGCCTGCCACCATAC
CCACGCCGAAACAAGCGCTCATGAGCCCGAAGTGGCGAGCCCGATCTTCCCCATCGGTGATGTCGGCGAT
ATAGGCGCCAGCAACCGCACCTGTGGCGCCGGTGATGCCGGCCACGATGCGTCCGGCGTAGAGGATCGAG
ATCTCGATCCCGCGAAAT
