>Addgene plasmid #110255 | STK10 (STK10A-c043) | depositor partial sequence | sequence record 207529 | Insert Sequence
ATGCACCATCATCATCATCATTCTTCTGGTGTAGATCTGGGTACCGAGAACCTGTACTTCCAATCCATGA
GAAAGTCCCGCGAATATGAGCACGTCCGCCGCGACCTGGACCCCAACGAGGTGTGGGAGATCGTGGGCGA
GCTGGGCGACGGCGCCTTCGGCAAGGTTTACAAGGCCAAGAATAAGGAGACGGGTGCTTTGGCTGCGGCC
AAAGTCATTGAAACCAAGAGTGAGGAGGAGCTGGAGGACTACATCGTGGAGATTGAGATCCTGGCCACCT
GCGACCACCCCTACATTGTGAAGCTCCTGGGAGCCTACTATCACGACGGGAAGCTGTGGATCATGATTGA
GTTCTGTCCAGGGGGAGCCGTGGACGCCATCATGCTGGAGCTGGACAGAGGCCTCACGGAGCCCCAGATA
CAGGTGGTTTGCCGCCAGATGCTAGAAGCCCTCAACTTCCTGCACAGCAAGAGGATCATCCACCGAGATC
TGAAAGCTGGCAACGTGCTGATGACCCTCGAGGGAGACATCAGGCTGGCTGACTTTGGTGTGTCTGCCAA
GAATCTGAAGACTCTACAGAAACGAGATTCCTTCATCGGCACGCCTTACTGGATGGCCCCCGAGGTGGTC
ATGTGTGAGACCATGAAAGACACGCCCTACGACTACAAAGCCGACATCTGGTCCCTGGGCATCACGCTGA
TTGAGATGGCCCAGATCGAGCCGCCACACCACGAGCTCAACCCCATGCGGGTCCTGCTAGCGATCGCCGC
GTCAGACCCTCCCACGCTGCTCACGCCCTCCAAGTGGTCTGTAGAGTTCCGTGACTTCCTGGCGATAGCC
CTGGATAAGAACCCAGAAACCCGACCCAGTGCCGCGCAGCTGCTGGAGCATCCCTTCGTCAGCAGCATCA
CCAGTAACAAGGCTCTGCGGGAGCTGGTGGCTGAGGCCAAGGCCGAGGTGATGGAAGAGTGA
